>Addgene plasmid #135738 | pFETCh_ONECUT2 | addgene full sequence | sequence record 269898 | Addgene NGS Result
CACGCCTGTGAAACCGTACTAAGTCTCCCGTGTATTCTTATCACCATCAGGTGACATCCTCGCCCAGGCT
GTCAATCATGCCGGTATCGATTCCAGTAGCACCGGCCCCACGCTGACAACCCACTCTTGCAGCGTTAGCA
GCGCCCCTCTTAACAAGCCGACCCCCACCAGCGTCGCGGTTACTAACACTCCTCTCCCCGACCTGCAGCC
CAGCTAATTTCAACTCAGCTGTAAACAATTCGAGAGGGTGAATATGAAAGAGGAACTGCCTCACCAGGCT
TCCCCCACCCTGGCGTCTGGAGTCCTCCCTGCCTTCGTGGCACCTGATTTCAGAGATAAAGAATTTCAAG
GATATGCTAGAGCAGGGAGGATGTAAAAGGGAAAGACAACTGCAGTTAGCTCAAAACCAGACTGTGTGAA
ACAGCCCTGCTGCTTTGTCCTTTCTCCCATCCCCCACTCACTCACTGATGCCTTCCATCACCCGGAGATT
ACAGGGAAGGCTGGTTATTGACAGCTGGGCAGTTTGCACAATAAAGTTTAACGGTTTACATCTCTTTGTA
CAACTTTGTCAATGTTTTCCATGGATCACCTTCTCAGGTGAGCCCACTGACTCCTCTCCTTCTTCTCTTT
CCCTTCAAGCGTGCAAACGCAAAGAGCAAGAACCAAACAAAGACAGGAACAATTCCCAGAAGAAGTCCCG
CCTGGTGTTCACTGACCTCCAACGCCGAACACTCTTCGCCATCTTCAAGGAGAACAAACGCCCGTCAAAG
GAGATGCAGATCACCATTTCCCAGCAGCTGGGCCTGGAGCTCACAACCGTCAGCAACTTCTTCATGAACG
CCCGGCGCCGCAGCCTGGAGAAGTGGCAAGACGATCTGAGCACAGGGGGCTCCTCGTCCACCTCCAGCAC
GTGTACCAAAGCAGGGAGCGGAGGAGGTTCCGGTGGAGGTGGTTCTGGAGATTACAAGGATGACGACGAT
AAGGGCGATTACAAGGATGACGACGATAAGGGAGATTACAAGGATGACGACGATAAGGTTTCAGGAAGCG
GAGCTACTAACTTCAGCCTGCTGAAGCAGGCTGGAGACGTGGAGGAGAACCCTGGACCTGGATCGTTTCG
CATGATTGAACAAGATGGATTGCACGCAGGTTCTCCGGCCGCTTGGGTGGAGAGGCTATTCGGCTATGAC
TGGGCACAACAGACAATCGGCTGCTCTGATGCCGCCGTGTTCCGGCTGTCAGCGCAGGGGCGCCCGGTTC
TTTTTGTCAAGACCGACCTGTCCGGTGCCCTGAATGAACTGCAGGACGAGGCAGCGCGGCTATCGTGGCT
GGCCACGACGGGCGTTCCTTGCGCAGCTGTGCTCGACGTTGTCACTGAAGCGGGAAGGGACTGGCTGCTA
TTGGGCGAAGTGCCGGGGCAGGATCTCCTGTCATCTCACCTTGCTCCTGCCGAGAAAGTATCCATCATGG
CTGATGCAATGCGGCGGCTGCATACGCTTGATCCGGCTACCTGCCCATTCGACCACCAAGCGAAACATCG
CATCGAGCGAGCACGTACTCGGATGGAAGCCGGTCTTGTCGATCAGGATGATCTGGACGAAGAGCATCAG
GGGCTCGCGCCAGCCGAACTGTTCGCCAGGCTCAAGGCGCGCATGCCCGACGGCGAGGATCTCGTCGTGA
CCCATGGCGATGCCTGCTTGCCGAATATCATGGTGGAAAATGGCCGCTTTTCTGGATTCATCGACTGTGG
CCGGCTGGGTGTGGCCGACCGCTATCAGGACATAGCGTTGGCTACCCGTGATATTGCTGAAGAGCTTGGC
GGCGAATGGGCTGACCGCTTCCTCGTGCTTTACGGTATCGCCGCTCCCGATTCGCAGCGCATCGCCTTCT
ATCGCCTTCTTGACGAGTTCTTCTGATTCGAACATCCTTGGGCACAAGTCACCTCCAAATGAGGACAACA
GATACCAAAAGAAAACAAAGGAAAAAGACACCGGATTCCTAGCTGGGGCCCTTCACTGGTGATTTGAAAG
CACAATTCTCTTGCAAAGAAACTTATATTCTAGCTGTAATCATAGGCCAGGTGTTCTTCTTTTGTTTTTA
ATGGCTATGGAGTCCAAGTGCAAGCTGAAAAATTAATCTCTTAGAACCAGACACTGTTCTCTGAGCATGC
TAAGCATCCCAGAAACCCAAATGGGGCCTTCCTGGAGCGAGTTAATTCCAGTATGGTGTCAACCAAGCTC
GGGATTGCTTAAAATATCATCCATCCCACTTCAGGTCCTGTCAGCTTCTTGCAGTCAGAGTTCCTATGAG
TAACAATAGGAGTTTGGCCTATGTAAGGACTCTGAGTTTAGGCTTCCAAGATACAACAATAAGAGAAGAA
TCTAGCAACGAGAATGACCTCATTTGCTTTCCACATGCTTAGCCTCATTATACCATGTTATGTCCAAGTT
CACAGCCACAACATCAGAATGGTAATTACTGAGCACAAGTTTTAAATATGGACGTTAAAAAAAAAAATCC
AAGGACCTGTTTTTCCAACCCAGACATCTTTTCATTGAATGATTTAGAAAGCTTTAAGTTGATCCAGCTT
ACAATTTCTTGGAAAGTCCTCTCCACTGACTGTAGCCTCCAATTCACTGGCCGTCGTTCACTGGCCGTCG
TTTTACAACGTCGTGACTGGGAAAACCCTGGCGTTACCCAACTTAATCGCCTTGCAGCACATCCCCCTTT
CGCCAGCTGGCGTAATAGCGAAGAGGCCCGCACCGATCGCCCTTCCCAACAGTTGCGCAGCCTGAATGGC
GAATGCGATTTATTCAACAAAGCCGCCGTCCCGTCAAGTCAGCGTAATGCTCTGCCAGTGTTACAACCAA
TTAACCAATTCTGATTAGAAAAACTCATCGAGCATCAAATGAAACTGCAATATATTCATATCAGGATTAT
CAATACCATATTTTTGAAAAAGCCGTTTCTGTAATGAAGGAGAAAACTCACCGAGGCAGTTCCATAGGAT
GGCAAGATCCTGGTATCGGTCTGCGATTCCGACTCGTCCAACATCAATACAACCTATTAATTTCCCCTCG
TCAAAAATAAGGTTATCAAGTGAGAAATCACCATGAGTGACGACTGAATCCGGTGAGAATGGCAAAAGCT
TATGCATTTCTTTCCAGACTTGTTCAACAGGCCAGCCATTACGCTCGTCATCAAAATCACTCGCATCAAC
CAAACCGTTATTCATTCGTGATTGCGCCTGAGCGAGACGAAATACGCGATCGCTGTTAAAAGGACAATTA
CAAACAGGAATCGAATGCAACCGGCGCAGGAACACTGCCAGCGCATCAACAATATTTTCACCTGAATCAG
GATATTCTTCTAATACCTGGAATGCTGTTTTCCCGGGGATCGCAGTGGTGAGTAACCATGCATCATCAGG
AGTACGGATAAAATGCTTGATGGTCGGAAGAGGCATAAATTCCGTCAGCCAGTTTAGTCTGACCATCTCA
TCTGTAACATCATTGGCAACGCTACCTTTGCCATGTTTCAGAAACAACTCTGGCGCATCGGGCTTCCCAT
ACAATCGATAGATTGTCGCACCTGATTGCCCGACATTATCGCGAGCCCATTTATACCCATATAAATCAGC
ATCCATGTTGGAATTTAATCGCGGCTTCGAGCAAGACGTTTCCCGTTGAATATGGCTCATAACACCCCTT
GTATTACTGTTTATGTAAGCAGACAGTTTTATTGTTCATGATGATATATTTTTATCTTGTGCAATGTAAC
ATCAGAGATTTTGAGACACAACGTGGCTTTGTTGAATAAATCGAACTTTTGCTGAGTTGAAGGATCAGAT
CACGCATCTTCCCGACAACGCAGACCGTTCCGTGGCAAAGCAAAAGTTCAAAATCACCAACTGGTCCACC
TACAACAAAGCTCTCATCAACCGTGGCTCCCTCACTTTCTGGCTGGATGATGGGGCGATTCAGGCCTGGT
ATGAGTCAGCAACACCTTCTTCACGAGGCAGACCTCTCGACGGAGTTCCACTGAGCGTCAGACCCCGTAG
AAAAGATCAAAGGATCTTCTTGAGATCCTTTTTTTCTGCGCGTAATCTGCTGCTTGCAAACAAAAAAACC
ACCGCTACCAGCGGTGGTTTGTTTGCCGGATCAAGAGCTACCAACTCTTTTTCCGAAGGTAACTGGCTTC
AGCAGAGCGCAGATACCAAATACTGTTCTTCTAGTGTAGCCGTAGTTAGGCCACCACTTCAAGAACTCTG
TAGCACCGCCTACATACCTCGCTCTGCTAATCCTGTTACCAGTGGCTGCTGCCAGTGGCGATAAGTCGTG
TCTTACCGGGTTGGACTCAAGACGATAGTTACCGGATAAGGCGCAGCGGTCGGGCTGAACGGGGGGTTCG
TGCACACAGCCCAGCTTGGAGCGAACGACCTACACCGAACTGAGATACCTACAGCGTGAGCTATGAGAAA
GCGCCACGCTTCCCGAAGGGAGAAAGGCGGACAGGTATCCGGTAAGCGGCAGGGTCGGAACAGGAGAGCG
CACGAGGGAGCTTCCAGGGGGAAACGCCTGGTATCTTTATAGTCCTGTCGGGTTTCGCCACCTCTGACTT
GAGCGTCGATTTTTGTGATGCTCGTCAGGGGGGCGGAGCCTATGGAAAAACGCCAGCAACGCGGCCTTTT
TACGGTTCCTGGCCTTTTGCTGGCCTTTTGCTCACATGTTCTTTCCTGCGTTATCCCCTGATTCTGTGGA
TAACCGTATTACCGCCTTTGAGTGAGCTGATACCGCTCGCCGCAGCCGAACGACCGAGCGCAGCGAGTCA
GTGAGCGAGGAAGCGGAAGAAGCTCGCACATTCAGCAGCGTTTTTCAGCGCGTTTTCGATCAACGTTTCA
ATGTTGGTATCAACACCAGGTTTAACTTTGAACTTATCGGCACTGACGGTTACTGATTTTGAACTTTTGC
TTTGCCACGGAACGGTCTGCGTTGTCGGGAAGATGCGTGATCTGATCCTTCAACTCAGCAAAAGTTCCCA
ATACGCAAACCGCCTCTCCCCGCGCGTTGGCCGATTCATTAATGCAGCTGGCACGACAGGTTTCCCGACT
GGAAAGCGGGCAGTGAGCGCAACGCAATTAATGTGAGTTAGCTCACTCATTAGGCACCCCAGGCTTTACA
CTTTATGCTTCCGGCTCGTATGTTGTGTGGAATTGTGAGCGGATAACAATTTCACACAGGAAACAGCTAT
GACCATGATTACGCCAAGCTTGCATGCCTGCAGGTCGACTCTAGAGGATCCCCGGGTACCGAGCTCGAAT
TAGCTTGCATGCCTGCAGGTCAATTCCCTGGCATTATGCCCAGTACATGACCTTATGGGACTTTCCTACT
TGGCAGTACATCTACGTATTAGTCATCGCTATTACCATGGTGATGCGGTTTTGGCAGTACATCAATGGGC
GTGGATAGCGGTTTGACTCACGGGGATTTCAAGTCTCCACCCCATTGACGTCAATGGGAGTTTGTTTTGG
CACCAAAATCAACGGGACTTTCCAAAATGTCGTAACAACTCCGCCCCATTGACGCAAATGGGCGGTAGGC
GTGTACGGTGGGAGGTCTATATAAGCAGAGCTCGTTTAGTGAACCGTCAGATCGCCTGGAGACGCCATCC
ACGCTGTTTTGACCTCCATAGGAGACACCGGGACCGATCCAGCCTGGGGATCCCGACCATGGCTTCGTAC
CCCTGCCATCAACACGCGTCTGCGTTCGACCAGGCTGCGCGTTCTCGCGGCCATAGCAACCGACGTACGG
CGTTGCGCCCTCGCCGGCAGCAAGAAGCCACGGAAGTCCGCCTGGAGCAGAAAATGCCCACGCTACTGCG
GGTTTATATAGACGGTCCTCACGGGATGGGGAAAACCACCACCACGCAACTGCTGGTGGCCCTGGGTTCG
CGCGACGATATCGTCTACGTACCCGAGCCGATGACTTACTGGCAGGTGCTGGGGGCTTCCGAGACAATCG
CGAACATCTACACCACACAACACCGCCTCGACCAGGGTGAGATATCGGCCGGGGACGCGGCGGTGGTAAT
GACAAGCGCCCAGATAACAATGGGCATGCCTTATGCCGTGACCGACGCCGTTCTGGCTCCTCATATCGGG
GGGGAGGCTGGGAGCTCACATGCCCCGCCCCCGGCCCTCACCCTCATCTTCGACCGCCATCCCATCGCCG
CCCTCCTGTGCTACCCGGCCGCGCGATACCTTATGGGCAGCATGACCCCCCAGGCCGTGCTGGCGTTCGT
GGCCCTCATCCCGCCGACCTTGCCCGGCACAAACATCGTGTTGGGGGCCCTTCCGGAGGACAGACACATC
GACCGCCTGGCCAAACGCCAGCGCCCCGGCGAGCGGCTTGACCTGGCTATGCTGGCCGCGATTCGCCGCG
TTTACGGGCTGCTTGCCAATACGGTGCGGTATCTGCAGGGCGGCGGGTCGTGGCGGGAGGATTGGGGACA
GCTTTCGGGGACGGCCGTGCCGCCCCAGGGTGCCGAGCCCCAGAGCAACGCGGGCCCACGACCCCATATC
GGGGACACGTTATTTACCCTGTTTCGGGCCCCCGAGTTGCTGGCCCCCAACGGCGACCTGTACAACGTGT
TTGCCTGGGCCTTGGACGTCTTGGCCAAACGCCTCCGTCCCATGCACGTCTTTATCCTGGATTACGACCA
ATCGCCCGCCGGCTGCCGGGACGCCCTGCTGCAACTTACCTCCGGGATGGTCCAGACCCACGTCACCACC
CCCGGCTCCATACCGACGATCTGCGACCTGGCGCGCACGTTTGCCCGGGAGATGGGGGAGGCTAACTGAG
GATCCCACGTCACTATTGTATACTCTATATTATACTCTATGTTATACTCTGTAATCCTACTCAATAAACG
TGT
Features (pLannotate 1.2.2; 20 found; start..end, strand, type, name):
     38..199     +  CDS            UL122 (fragment): VIE2_HCMVT - Experimental evidence at protein level: Swiss-Prot protein existence level 1. Stimulates viral early and late gene expression and thus play a crucial role in the regulation of productive infection. In addition, activates quiescent cells to reenter the cell cycle and upregulates several E2F-responsive genes, which are responsible for pushing the cell into S phase. In S-phase, inhibits cellular DNA synthesis and blocks further cell cycle progression. From Human cytomegalovirus (strain Towne) (HHV-5) (Human herpesvirus 5).
    600..896     +  CDS            Onecut1 (fragment): HNF6_RAT - Also known as Hnf6, Hnf6a. Experimental evidence at protein level: Swiss-Prot protein existence level 1. Transcriptional activator. Binds the consensus sequence 5'- DHWATTGAYTWWD-3' on a variety of gene promoters such as those of HNF3B and TTR. Important for liver genes transcription. The affinity of HNF- 6-alpha and HNF-6-beta for DNA differs depending on the target sequence. From Rattus norvegicus (Rat).
    957..1010    +  CDS            3xFLAG (fragment): three tandem FLAG® epitope tags
   1014..1038    +  CDS            3xFLAG (fragment): three tandem FLAG® epitope tags
   1122..1913    +  CDS            neo: KKA2_KLEPN - Also known as kan, nptII. Experimental evidence at protein level: Swiss-Prot protein existence level 1. Resistance to kanamycin, neomycin, paromomycin, ribostamycin, butirosin and gentamicin B. From Klebsiella pneumoniae.
   2647..2803    +  CDS            lacZα (fragment): LacZα fragment of β-galactosidase; lacZ fragment
   2885..3700    -  CDS            KanR: aminoglycoside phosphotransferase; aph(3')-Ia; confers resistance to kanamycin in bacteria or G418 (Geneticin®) in eukaryotes
   3885..4025    +  CDS            TRA2_ECOLX (fragment): Protein predicted: Swiss-Prot protein existence level 4. Required for transposition of transposon Tn903. From Escherichia coli.
   4080..4668    +  rep_origin     ori: high-copy-number ColE1/pMB1/pBR322/pUC origin of replication
   5037..5126    +  CDS            lacI (fragment): lac repressor; lacI; The lac repressor binds to the lac operator to inhibit transcription in E. coli. This inhibition can be relieved by adding lactose or isopropyl-β-D-thiogalactopyranoside (IPTG).
   5139..5160    +  protein_bind   CAP binding site: CAP binding activates transcription in the presence of cAMP. E. coli catabolite activator protein
   5175..5205    +  promoter       lac promoter: promoter for the E. coli lac operon
   5213..5229    +  protein_bind   lac operator: The lac repressor binds to the lac operator to inhibit transcription in E. coli. This inhibition can be relieved by adding lactose or isopropyl-β-D-thiogalactopyranoside (IPTG). lac repressor encoded by lacI
   5266..5321    -  misc_feature   MCS: pUC18/19 multiple cloning site
   5322..5341    -  misc_feature   MCS (fragment): pUC18/19 multiple cloning site
   5347..5429    +  enhancer       CMV enhancer (fragment): human cytomegalovirus immediate early enhancer; contains an 18-bp deletion relative to the standard CMV enhancer
   5501..5518    -  promoter       CMV promoter (fragment): human cytomegalovirus (CMV) immediate early promoter
   5581..5632    +  promoter       CMVd2 promoter: truncated human cytomegalovirus (CMV) immediate early promoter that yields moderately reduced expression relative to the full-length promoter
   5723..5794    -  CDS            UL24_HHV11 (fragment): Experimental evidence at protein level: Swiss-Prot protein existence level 1. May participate in nuclear egress of viral particles. Plays a role in the dispersal of several host nucleolar proteins including NCL/nucleolin and NPM1. Since deletion of host NCL/nucleolin negatively impact on nuclear egress, UL24 supposedly acts on this process through its effect on host nucleoli. From Human herpesvirus 1 (strain 17) (HHV-1) (Human herpes simplex virus 1).
   5864..6859    +  CDS            ΔTK: truncated herpes simplex virus thymidine kinase (Salomon et al., 1995) confers sensitivity to nucleoside analogs such as acyclovir or ganciclovir
