[The description below was written by a language model from this plasmid's Addgene catalogue record and pLannotate feature annotations shown in this document.]
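Description:
pFETCh_ONECUT2 is a homology-directed repair donor plasmid built on the pFETCh_Donor backbone for CRISPR-mediated epitope tagging of the endogenous human ONECUT2 gene at its 3' end. It is maintained in E. coli as a high-copy plasmid through a ColE1/pUC-type origin and is selected with kanamycin via an aph(3')-Ia KanR gene. Remnants of a pUC-style cloning region (lac promoter and operator, CAP site, lacZα fragment and MCS pieces) are also annotated.

The payload consists of ONECUT2 homology arms, inserted by Gibson assembly, flanking a 3xFLAG-P2A-NeoR cassette. The annotation tool labels a coding fragment just upstream of the tag as rat Onecut1; this is most plausibly a homology match to the C-terminal ONECUT2 coding sequence in the 5' arm. It is followed by 3xFLAG and then the neomycin phosphotransferase (neo) open reading frame. The downstream arm is not annotated, and the P2A is recorded in the catalogue fields rather than the feature table. When a Cas9 cut near the stop codon is repaired from this donor, FLAG is fused in frame to the C terminus of ONECUT2. The P2A self-cleaving peptide lets NeoR be produced from the same endogenous transcript, so G418 resistance depends on correct integration into an expressed locus rather than on a separate promoter.

Outside the arm-flanked region, the feature table shows CMV enhancer/promoter fragments preceding a truncated HSV thymidine kinase (ΔTK). This confers ganciclovir sensitivity and could serve for counter-selection against random whole-plasmid integration, although the record does not state that use. The associated method uses such tagged lines for ChIP-seq of DNA-binding proteins with a standard anti-FLAG antibody. The guide RNA and Cas9 are not encoded on this plasmid.
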