Addgene plasmid #135738: pFETCh_ONECUT2
Purpose: Donor vector for 3' FLAG tag of human ONECUT2
Depositing lab: Richard M. Myers. Publication: CETCh-seq: CRISPR epitope tagging ChIP-seq of DNA-binding proteins. Savic D, Partridge EC, Newberry KM, Smith SB, Meadows SK, Roberts BS, Mackiewicz M, Mendenhall EM, Myers RM. Genome Res. 2015 Sep 9. 10.1101/gr.193540.115 PubMed 26355004.
Backbone
  Vector backbone: pFETCh_Donor
  Vector type: CRISPR
Growth in bacteria
  Bacterial resistance: Kanamycin, 50 μg/mL
  Growth temperature: 37°C
  Growth strain: DH5alpha
  Copy number: High Copy
Gene/Insert
  Gene/Insert name: ONECUT2 Homology arms
  Species: H. sapiens (human)
  Entrez Gene: ONECUT2 (a.k.a. OC-2, OC2)
  Tag / fusion protein: 3XFLAG-P2A-NeoR (C terminal on insert)
  Cloning method: Gibson Cloning
Terms and licenses: Academic/Nonprofit Terms; Industry Terms: Not Available to Industry
How to cite: pFETCh_ONECUT2 was a gift from Richard M. Myers (Addgene plasmid # 135738 ; http://n2t.net/addgene:135738 ; RRID:Addgene_135738)
